Addgene plasmid #166230: pLV-CS-154
Purpose: lenti-U6-gRNA::CMVp-nCas9-PmCDA1-UGI-2A-mCherry
Depositing lab: Nozomu Yachie. Depositing organization: The University of Tokyo. Publication: CRISPR/Cas9-mediated base-editing enables a chain reaction through sequential repair of sgRNA scaffold mutations. Fukushima T, Tanaka Y, Adachi K, Masuyama N, Tsuchiya A, Asada S, Ishiguro S, Mori H, Seki M, Yachie N, Goyama S, Kitamura T. Sci Rep. 2021 Dec 13;11(1):23889. doi: 10.1038/s41598-021-02986-6. PubMed 34903756.
Backbone
  Vector backbone: pLVSIN-CMV-Pur
  Backbone manufacturer: TaKaRa
  Backbone size w/o insert (bp): 5819
  Total vector size (bp): 12971
  Vector type: Lentiviral, CRISPR
  Selectable markers: mCherry
Growth in bacteria
  Bacterial resistance: Ampicillin, 100 μg/mL
  Growth temperature: 37°C
  Growth strain: NEB Stable
  Copy number: High Copy
Gene/Insert 1
  Gene/Insert name: U6-gRNA EGFP targetting
  Species: Synthetic
  Promoter: Human U6
  Cloning method: Gibson Cloning
  Sequencing primers: 5′ gactatcatatgcttaccgt
Gene/Insert 2
  Gene/Insert name: nCas9-PmCDA1-UGI-2A-mCherry
  Species: Synthetic
  Promoter: CMV promoter
  Cloning method: Gibson Cloning
  Sequencing primers: 5′ CGTGTACGGTGGGAGGTCTA
Terms and licenses: Academic/Nonprofit Terms; Industry Terms: Not Available to Industry
How to cite: pLV-CS-154 was a gift from Nozomu Yachie (Addgene plasmid # 166230 ; http://n2t.net/addgene:166230 ; RRID:Addgene_166230)
