[The description below was written by a language model from this plasmid's Addgene catalogue record and pLannotate feature annotations shown in this document.]
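Description:
pLV-CS-154 is a self-inactivating HIV-1-based lentiviral transfer plasmid built on the pLVSIN-CMV-Pur backbone that delivers a complete cytosine base-editing system, guide RNA plus editor, in a single vector of roughly 13 kb. It is propagated in E. coli through a high-copy ColE1/pUC-type origin with ampicillin resistance (AmpR). The viral portion carries the usual transfer-vector elements: a truncated 5' LTR, the Ψ packaging signal with adjoining gag sequence, the Rev response element for Rev-dependent export of the genomic RNA, the cPPT/CTS, a WPRE downstream of the payload to enhance transcript expression, and a ΔU3 3' LTR that inactivates LTR promoter activity after integration.

Two expression units sit between the LTRs. A human U6 Pol III promoter drives an S. pyogenes-type single guide RNA (spacer plus scaffold) that the record describes as targeting EGFP. Downstream, the CMV enhancer/promoter drives one open reading frame encoding nickase Cas9 (nCas9) fused to the PmCDA1 cytidine deaminase and the phage PBS2 uracil-DNA glycosylase inhibitor (UGI), followed by a 2A peptide and mCherry. The annotation detects the Cas9, UGI and mCherry coding regions and a short CRK-like fragment after Cas9, which probably reflects a linker domain. PmCDA1 itself is not called by the software, although an unannotated gap before UGI is consistent with it. The nickase targets the deaminase to the guide-specified site, UGI blocks uracil excision to favour C-to-T conversion, and the 2A-linked mCherry marks transduced cells. No drug selection marker for mammalian cells is recorded. The associated work concerns base editing of sgRNA scaffold mutations, with this construct serving as an all-in-one editor directed at an EGFP target.
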