Features (pLannotate 1.2.2; 27 found; start..end, strand, type, name):
    284..388     -  promoter       AmpR promoter: bla
    436..570     +  polyA_signal   SV40 poly(A) signal: SV40 polyadenylation signal
    737..1066    +  CDS            nef (fragment): NEF_HV1BR - Experimental evidence at protein level: Swiss-Prot protein existence level 1. Extracellular Nef protein targets CD4(+) T-lymphocytes for apoptosis by interacting with CXCR4 surface receptors (PubMed:14990729). From Human immunodeficiency virus type 1 group M subtype B (isolate BRU/LAI) (HIV-1).
   1114..1371    +  LTR            5' LTR (truncated): truncated 5' long terminal repeat (LTR) from HIV-1
   1418..1543    +  misc_feature   HIV-1 Ψ: packaging signal of human immunodeficiency virus type 1
   1527..1865    +  CDS            HIV-1 gag (fragment): gag protein from human immunodeficiency virus 1; gag
   2040..2273    +  misc_feature   RRE: The Rev response element (RRE) of HIV-1 allows for Rev-dependent mRNA export from the nucleus to the cytoplasm.
   2650..2750    +  CDS            Rev (fragment): human immunodeficiency virus 1 (HIV-1) Rev protein; rev; enhances nuclear export of unspliced and incompletely spliced viral mRNAs
   2765..2880    +  misc_feature   cPPT/CTS: central polypurine tract and central termination sequence of HIV-1 (lacking the first T)
   2922..3162    +  promoter       U6 promoter: RNA polymerase III promoter for human U6 snRNA
   3192..3267    +  misc_RNA       gRNA scaffold: guide RNA scaffold for the Streptococcus pyogenes CRISPR/Cas9 system
   3336..3639    +  enhancer       CMV enhancer: human cytomegalovirus immediate early enhancer
   3640..3843    +  promoter       CMV promoter: human cytomegalovirus (CMV) immediate early promoter
   3839..3872    +  LTR            5' LTR (truncated) (fragment): truncated 5' long terminal repeat (LTR) from HIV-1
   3948..8051    +  CDS            Cas9: Cas9 (Csn1) endonuclease from the Streptococcus pyogenes Type II CRISPR/Cas system generates RNA-guided double strand breaks in DNA
   8115..8285    +  CDS            CRK (fragment): CRK_HUMAN - Experimental evidence at protein level: Swiss-Prot protein existence level 1. [Isoform Crk-II]: Regulates cell adhesion, spreading and migration (PubMed:31311869). Mediates attachment-induced MAPK8 activation, membrane ruffling and cell motility in a Rac-dependent manner. Involved in phagocytosis of apoptotic cells and cell motility via its interaction with DOCK1 and DOCK4 (PubMed:19004829). May regulate the EFNA5-EPHA3 signaling (By similarity). From Homo sapiens (Human).
   9018..9269    +  CDS            UGI: UNGI_BPPB2 - Experimental evidence at protein level: Swiss-Prot protein existence level 1. This protein binds specifically and reversibly to the host uracil-DNA glycosylase, preventing removal of uracil residues from PBS2 DNA by the host uracil-excision repair system. From Bacillus phage PBS2 (Bacteriophage PBS2).
   9330..10037   +  CDS            mCherry: mCherry is a basic (constitutively fluorescent) red fluorescent protein published in 2004, derived from Discosoma sp.. It is reported to be a very rapidly-maturing monomer with low acid sensitivity.
  10054..10642   +  misc_feature   WPRE: woodchuck hepatitis virus posttranscriptional regulatory element
  10659..10847   +  CDS            nef (fragment): NEF_HV1Z2 - Experimental evidence at protein level: Swiss-Prot protein existence level 1. Extracellular Nef protein targets CD4(+) T-lymphocytes for apoptosis by interacting with CXCR4 surface receptors. From Human immunodeficiency virus type 1 group M subtype D (isolate Z2/CDC-Z34) (HIV-1).
  10849..11082   +  LTR            3' LTR (ΔU3): self-inactivating 3' long terminal repeat (LTR) from HIV-1
  11232..11254   -  protein_bind   lac operator (fragment): The lac repressor binds to the lac operator to inhibit transcription in E. coli. This inhibition can be relieved by adding lactose or isopropyl-β-D-thiogalactopyranoside (IPTG). lac repressor encoded by lacI
  11258..11288   -  promoter       lac promoter: promoter for the E. coli lac operon
  11303..11324   -  protein_bind   CAP binding site: CAP binding activates transcription in the presence of cAMP. E. coli catabolite activator protein
  11337..11429   -  CDS            lacI (fragment): lac repressor; lacI; The lac repressor binds to the lac operator to inhibit transcription in E. coli. This inhibition can be relieved by adding lactose or isopropyl-β-D-thiogalactopyranoside (IPTG).
  11612..12200   -  rep_origin     ori: high-copy-number ColE1/pMB1/pBR322/pUC origin of replication
  12371..283     -  CDS            AmpR (across the origin): β-lactamase; bla; confers resistance to ampicillin, carbenicillin, and related antibiotics
>Addgene plasmid #166230 | pLV-CS-154 | addgene full sequence | sequence record 327744 | Addgene NGS Result
AGTGTATGCGGCGACCGAGTTGCTCTTGCCCGGCGTCAATACGGGATAATACCGCGCCACATAGCAGAAC
TTTAAAAGTGCTCATCATTGGAAAACGTTCTTCGGGGCGAAAACTCTCAAGGATCTTACCGCTGTTGAGA
TCCAGTTCGATGTAACCCACTCGTGCACCCAACTGATCTTCAGCATCTTTTACTTTCACCAGCGTTTCTG
GGTGAGCAAAAACAGGAAGGCAAAATGCCGCAAAAAAGGGAATAAGGGCGACACGGAAATGTTGAATACT
CATACTCTTCCTTTTTCAATATTATTGAAGCATTTATCAGGGTTATTGTCTCATGAGCGGATACATATTT
GAATGTATTTAGAAAAATAAACAAATAGGGGTTCCGCGCACATTTCCCCGAAAAGTGCCACCTGACGTCG
ACGGATCGGGAGATCAACTTGTTTATTGCAGCTTATAATGGTTACAAATAAAGCAATAGCATCACAAATT
TCACAAATAAAGCATTTTTTTCACTGCATTCTAGTTGTGGTTTGTCCAAACTCATCAATGTATCTTATCA
TGTCTGGATCAACTGGATAACTCAAGCTAACCAAAATCATCCCAAACTTCCCACCCCATACCCTATTACC
ACTGCCAATTACCTGTGGTTTCATTTACTCTAAACCTGTGATTCCTCTGAATTATTTTCATTTTAAAGAA
ATTGTATTTGTTAAATATGTACTACAAACTTAGTAGTTGGAAGGGCTAATTCACTCCCAAAGAAGACAAG
ATATCCTTGATCTGTGGATCTACCACACACAAGGCTACTTCCCTGATTAGCAGAACTACACACCAGGGCC
AGGGGTCAGATATCCACTGACCTTTGGATGGTGCTACAAGCTAGTACCAGTTGAGCCAGATAAGGTAGAA
GAGGCCAATAAAGGAGAGAACACCAGCTTGTTACACCCTGTGAGCCTGCATGGGATGGATGACCCGGAGA
GAGAAGTGTTAGAGTGGAGGTTTGACAGCCGCCTAGCATTTCATCACGTGGCCCGAGAGCTGCATCCGGA
GTACTTCAAGAACTGCTGATATCGAGCTTGCTACAAGGGACTTTCCGCTGGGGACTTTCCAGGGAGGCGT
GGCCTGGGCGGGACTGGGGAGTGGCGAGCCCTCAGATCCTGCATATAAGCAGCTGCTTTTTGCCTGTACT
GGGTCTCTCTGGTTAGACCAGATCTGAGCCTGGGAGCTCTCTGGCTAACTAGGGAACCCACTGCTTAAGC
CTCAATAAAGCTTGCCTTGAGTGCTTCAAGTAGTGTGTGCCCGTCTGTTGTGTGACTCTGGTAACTAGAG
ATCCCTCAGACCCTTTTAGTCAGTGTGGAAAATCTCTAGCAGTGGCGCCCGAACAGGGACTTGAAAGCGA
AAGGGAAACCAGAGGAGCTCTCTCGACGCAGGACTCGGCTTGCTGAAGCGCGCACGGCAAGAGGCGAGGG
GCGGCGACTGGTGAGTACGCCAAAAATTTTGACTAGCGGAGGCTAGAAGGAGAGAGATGGGTGCGAGAGC
GTCAGTATTAAGCGGGGGAGAATTAGATCGCGATGGGAAAAAATTCGGTTAAGGCCAGGGGGAAAGAAAA
AATATAAATTAAAACATATAGTATGGGCAAGCAGGGAGCTAGAACGATTCGCAGTTAATCCTGGCCTGTT
AGAAACATCAGAAGGCTGTAGACAAATACTGGGACAGCTACAACCATCCCTTCAGACAGGATCAGAAGAA
CTTAGATCATTATATAATACAGTAGCAACCCTCTATTGTGTGCATCAAAGGATAGAGATAAAAGACACCA
AGGAAGCTTTAGACAAGATAGAGGAAGAGCAAAACAAAAGTAAGACCACCGCACAGCAAGCGGCCGGCCG
CTGATCTTCAGACCTGGAGGAGGAGATATGAGGGACAATTGGAGAAGTGAATTATATAAATATAAAGTAG
TAAAAATTGAACCATTAGGAGTAGCACCCACCAAGGCAAAGAGAAGAGTGGTGCAGAGAGAAAAAAGAGC
AGTGGGAATAGGAGCTTTGTTCCTTGGGTTCTTGGGAGCAGCAGGAAGCACTATGGGCGCAGCGTCAATG
ACGCTGACGGTACAGGCCAGACAATTATTGTCTGGTATAGTGCAGCAGCAGAACAATTTGCTGAGGGCTA
TTGAGGCGCAACAGCATCTGTTGCAACTCACAGTCTGGGGCATCAAGCAGCTCCAGGCAAGAATCCTGGC
TGTGGAAAGATACCTAAAGGATCAACAGCTCCTGGGGATTTGGGGTTGCTCTGGAAAACTCATTTGCACC
ACTGCTGTGCCTTGGAATGCTAGTTGGAGTAATAAATCTCTGGAACAGATTTGGAATCACACGACCTGGA
TGGAGTGGGACAGAGAAATTAACAATTACACAAGCTTAATACACTCCTTAATTGAAGAATCGCAAAACCA
GCAAGAAAAGAATGAACAAGAATTATTGGAATTAGATAAATGGGCAAGTTTGTGGAATTGGTTTAACATA
ACAAATTGGCTGTGGTATATAAAATTATTCATAATGATAGTAGGAGGCTTGGTAGGTTTAAGAATAGTTT
TTGCTGTACTTTCTATAGTGAATAGAGTTAGGCAGGGATATTCACCATTATCGTTTCAGACCCACCTCCC
AACCCCGAGGGGACCCGACAGGCCCGAAGGAATAGAAGAAGAAGGTGGAGAGAGAGACAGAGACAGATCC
ATTCGATTAGTGAACGGATCTCGACGGTATCGCCTTTAAAAGAAAAGGGGGGATTGGGGGGTACAGTGCA
GGGGAAAGAATAGTAGACATAATAGCAACAGACATACAAACTAAAGAATTACAAAAACAAATTACAAAAA
TTCAAAATTTTCGGGTTTATTACAGGGACAGCAGAGATCCAGTTTATCGATGAGGGCCTATTTCCCATGA
TTCCTTCATATTTGCATATACGATACAAGGCTGTTAGAGAGATAATTAGAATTAATTTGACTGTAAACAC
AAAGATATTAGTACAAAATACGTGACGTAGAAAGTAATAATTTCTTGGGTAGTTTGCAGTTTTAAAATTA
TGTTTTAAAATGGACTATCATATGCTTACCGTAACTTGAAAGTATTTCGATTTCTTGGCTTTATATATCT
TGTGGAAAGGACGAAACACCGCACGGTCACCCTGACACGCTGTTTTAGAGCTAGAAATAGCAAGTTAAAA
TAAGGCTAGTCCGTTATCAACTTGAAAAAGTGGCACCGAGTCGGTGCTTTTTTACTAGTTATTAATAGTA
ATCAATTACGGGGTCATTAGTTCATAGCCCATATATGGAGTTCCGCGTTACATAACTTACGGTAAATGGC
CCGCCTGGCTGACCGCCCAACGACCCCCGCCCATTGACGTCAATAATGACGTATGTTCCCATAGTAACGC
CAATAGGGACTTTCCATTGACGTCAATGGGTGGAGTATTTACGGTAAACTGCCCACTTGGCAGTACATCA
AGTGTATCATATGCCAAGTACGCCCCCTATTGACGTCAATGACGGTAAATGGCCCGCCTGGCATTATGCC
CAGTACATGACCTTATGGGACTTTCCTACTTGGCAGTACATCTACGTATTAGTCATCGCTATTACCATGG
TGATGCGGTTTTGGCAGTACATCAATGGGCGTGGATAGCGGTTTGACTCACGGGGATTTCCAAGTCTCCA
CCCCATTGACGTCAATGGGAGTTTGTTTTGGCACCAAAATCAACGGGACTTTCCAAAATGTCGTAACAAC
TCCGCCCCATTGACGCAAATGGGCGGTAGGCGTGTACGGTGGGAGGTCTATATAAGCAGAGCTCTCTGGC
TAACTAGAGAACCCACTGCTTACTGGCACCGGTAAGCGCTAGCGAAATGGCACCGAAGAAGAAGCGTAAA
GTCGGAATCCACGGAGTTCCTGCGGCAATGGACAAGAAGTACTCCATTGGGCTCGCTATCGGCACAAACA
GCGTCGGTTGGGCCGTCATTACGGACGAGTACAAGGTGCCGAGCAAAAAATTCAAAGTTCTGGGCAATAC
CGATCGCCACAGCATAAAGAAGAACCTCATTGGCGCCCTCCTGTTCGACTCCGGGGAGACGGCCGAAGCC
ACGCGGCTCAAAAGAACAGCACGGCGCAGATATACCCGCAGAAAGAATCGGATCTGCTACCTGCAGGAGA
TCTTTAGTAATGAGATGGCTAAGGTGGATGACTCTTTCTTCCATAGGCTGGAGGAGTCCTTTTTGGTGGA
GGAGGATAAAAAGCACGAGCGCCACCCAATCTTTGGCAATATCGTGGACGAGGTGGCGTACCATGAAAAG
TACCCAACCATATATCATCTGAGGAAGAAGCTTGTAGACAGTACTGATAAGGCTGACTTGCGGTTGATCT
ATCTCGCGCTGGCGCATATGATCAAATTTCGGGGACACTTCCTCATCGAGGGGGACCTGAACCCAGACAA
CAGCGATGTCGACAAACTCTTTATCCAACTGGTTCAGACTTACAATCAGCTTTTCGAAGAGAACCCGATC
AACGCATCCGGAGTTGACGCCAAAGCAATCCTGAGCGCTAGGCTGTCCAAATCCCGGCGGCTCGAAAACC
TCATCGCACAGCTCCCTGGGGAGAAGAAGAACGGCCTGTTTGGTAATCTTATCGCCCTGTCACTCGGGCT
GACCCCCAACTTTAAATCTAACTTCGACCTGGCCGAAGATGCCAAGCTTCAACTGAGCAAAGACACCTAC
GATGATGATCTCGACAATCTGCTGGCCCAGATCGGCGACCAGTACGCAGACCTTTTTTTGGCGGCAAAGA
ACCTGTCAGACGCCATTCTGCTGAGTGATATTCTGCGAGTGAACACGGAGATCACCAAAGCTCCGCTGAG
CGCTAGTATGATCAAGCGCTATGATGAGCACCACCAAGACTTGACTTTGCTGAAGGCCCTTGTCAGACAG
CAACTGCCTGAGAAGTACAAGGAAATTTTCTTCGATCAGTCTAAAAATGGCTACGCCGGATACATTGACG
GCGGAGCAAGCCAGGAGGAATTTTACAAATTTATTAAGCCCATCTTGGAAAAAATGGACGGCACCGAGGA
GCTGCTGGTAAAGCTTAACAGAGAAGATCTGTTGCGCAAACAGCGCACTTTCGACAATGGAAGCATCCCC
CACCAGATTCACCTGGGCGAACTGCACGCTATCCTCAGGCGGCAAGAGGATTTCTACCCCTTTTTGAAAG
ATAACAGGGAAAAGATTGAGAAAATCCTCACATTTCGGATACCCTACTATGTAGGCCCCCTCGCCCGGGG
AAATTCCAGATTCGCGTGGATGACTCGCAAATCAGAAGAGACCATCACTCCCTGGAACTTCGAGGAAGTC
GTGGATAAGGGGGCCTCTGCCCAGTCCTTCATCGAAAGGATGACTAACTTTGATAAAAATCTGCCTAACG
AAAAGGTGCTTCCTAAACACTCTCTGCTGTACGAGTACTTCACAGTTTATAACGAGCTCACCAAGGTCAA
ATACGTCACAGAAGGGATGAGAAAGCCAGCATTCCTGTCTGGAGAGCAGAAGAAAGCTATCGTGGACCTC
CTCTTCAAGACGAACCGGAAAGTTACCGTGAAACAGCTCAAAGAAGACTATTTCAAAAAGATTGAATGTT
TCGACTCTGTTGAAATCAGCGGAGTGGAGGATCGCTTCAACGCATCCCTGGGAACGTATCACGATCTCCT
GAAAATCATTAAAGACAAGGACTTCCTGGACAATGAGGAGAACGAGGACATTCTTGAGGACATTGTCCTC
ACCCTTACGTTGTTTGAAGATAGGGAGATGATTGAAGAACGCTTGAAAACTTACGCTCATCTCTTCGACG
ACAAAGTCATGAAACAGCTCAAGAGGCGCCGATATACAGGATGGGGGCGGCTGTCAAGAAAACTGATCAA
TGGGATCCGAGACAAGCAGAGTGGAAAGACAATCCTGGATTTTCTTAAGTCCGATGGATTTGCCAACCGG
AACTTCATGCAGTTGATCCATGATGACTCTCTCACCTTTAAGGAGGACATCCAGAAAGCACAAGTTTCTG
GCCAGGGGGACAGTCTTCACGAGCACATCGCTAATCTTGCAGGTAGCCCAGCTATCAAAAAGGGAATACT
GCAGACCGTTAAGGTCGTGGATGAACTCGTCAAAGTAATGGGAAGGCATAAGCCCGAGAATATCGTTATC
GAGATGGCCCGAGAGAACCAAACTACCCAGAAGGGACAGAAGAACAGTAGGGAAAGGATGAAGAGGATTG
AAGAGGGTATAAAAGAACTGGGGTCCCAAATCCTTAAGGAACACCCAGTTGAAAACACCCAGCTTCAGAA
TGAGAAGCTCTACCTGTACTACCTGCAGAACGGCAGGGACATGTACGTGGATCAGGAACTGGACATCAAT
CGGCTCTCCGACTACGACGTGGATCATATCGTGCCCCAGTCTTTTCTCAAAGATGATTCTATTGATAATA
AAGTGTTGACAAGATCCGATAAAAATAGAGGGAAGAGTGATAACGTCCCCTCAGAAGAAGTTGTCAAGAA
AATGAAAAATTATTGGCGGCAGCTGCTGAACGCCAAACTGATCACACAACGGAAGTTCGATAATCTGACT
AAGGCTGAACGAGGTGGCCTGTCTGAGTTGGATAAAGCCGGCTTCATCAAAAGGCAGCTTGTTGAGACAC
GCCAGATCACCAAGCACGTGGCCCAAATTCTCGATTCACGCATGAACACCAAGTACGATGAAAATGACAA
ACTGATTCGAGAGGTGAAAGTTATTACTCTGAAGTCTAAGCTGGTCTCAGATTTCAGAAAGGACTTTCAG
TTTTATAAGGTGAGAGAGATCAACAATTACCACCATGCGCATGATGCCTACCTGAATGCAGTGGTAGGCA
CTGCACTTATCAAAAAATATCCCAAGCTTGAATCTGAATTTGTTTACGGAGACTATAAAGTGTACGATGT
TAGGAAAATGATCGCAAAGTCTGAGCAGGAAATAGGCAAGGCCACCGCTAAGTACTTCTTTTACAGCAAT
ATTATGAATTTTTTCAAGACCGAGATTACACTGGCCAATGGAGAGATTCGGAAGCGACCACTTATCGAAA
CAAACGGAGAAACAGGAGAAATCGTGTGGGACAAGGGTAGGGATTTCGCGACAGTCCGGAAGGTCCTGTC
CATGCCGCAGGTGAACATCGTTAAAAAGACCGAAGTACAGACCGGAGGCTTCTCCAAGGAAAGTATCCTC
CCGAAAAGGAACAGCGACAAGCTGATCGCACGCAAAAAAGATTGGGACCCCAAGAAATACGGCGGATTCG
ATTCTCCTACAGTCGCTTACAGTGTACTGGTTGTGGCCAAAGTGGAGAAAGGGAAGTCTAAAAAACTCAA
AAGCGTCAAGGAACTGCTGGGCATCACAATCATGGAGCGATCAAGCTTCGAAAAAAACCCCATCGACTTT
CTCGAGGCGAAAGGATATAAAGAGGTCAAAAAAGACCTCATCATTAAGCTTCCCAAGTACTCTCTCTTTG
AGCTTGAAAACGGCCGGAAACGAATGCTCGCTAGTGCGGGCGAGCTGCAGAAAGGTAACGAGCTGGCACT
GCCCTCTAAATACGTTAATTTCTTGTATCTGGCCAGCCACTATGAAAAGCTCAAAGGGTCTCCCGAAGAT
AATGAGCAGAAGCAGCTGTTCGTGGAACAACACAAACACTACCTTGATGAGATCATCGAGCAAATAAGCG
AATTCTCCAAAAGAGTGATCCTCGCCGACGCTAACCTCGATAAGGTGCTTTCTGCTTACAATAAGCACAG
GGATAAGCCCATCAGGGAGCAGGCAGAAAACATTATCCACTTGTTTACTCTGACCAACTTGGGCGCGCCT
GCAGCCTTCAAGTACTTCGACACCACCATAGACAGAAAGCGGTACACCTCTACAAAGGAGGTCCTGGACG
CCACACTGATTCATCAGTCAATTACGGGGCTCTATGAAACAAGAATCGACCTCTCTCAGCTCGGTGGAGA
CAGCAGGGCTGACCCCAAGAAGAAGAGGAAGGTGGGTGGAGGAGGTACCGGCGGTGGAGGCTCAGCAGAA
TACGTACGAGCTCTGTTTGACTTCAATGGGAATGACGAGGAGGATCTCCCCTTTAAGAAGGGCGATATTC
TCCGCATCAGAGATAAGCCCGAAGAACAATGGTGGAATGCCGAGGATAGCGAAGGGAAAAGGGGCATGAT
TCTGGTGCCATATGTGGAGAAATATTCCGGTGACTACAAAGACCATGATGGGGATTACAAAGACCACGAC
ATCGACTACAAAGACGACGACGATAAATCAGGGATGACAGACGCCGAGTACGTGCGCATTCATGAGAAAC
TGGATATTTACACCTTCAAGAAGCAGTTCTTCAACAACAAGAAATCTGTGTCACACCGCTGCTACGTGCT
GTTTGAGTTGAAGCGAAGGGGCGAAAGAAGGGCTTGCTTTTGGGGCTATGCCGTCAACAAGCCCCAAAGT
GGCACCGAGAGAGGAATACACGCTGAGATATTCAGTATCCGAAAGGTGGAAGAGTATCTTCGGGATAATC
CTGGGCAGTTTACGATCAACTGGTATTCCAGCTGGAGTCCTTGCGCTGATTGTGCCGAGAAAATTCTGGA
ATGGTATAATCAGGAACTTCGGGGAAACGGGCACACATTGAAAATCTGGGCCTGCAAGCTGTACTACGAG
AAGAATGCCCGGAACCAGATAGGACTCTGGAATCTGAGGGACAATGGTGTAGGCCTGAACGTGATGGTTT
CCGAGCACTATCAGTGTTGTCGGAAGATTTTCATCCAAAGCTCTCATAACCAGCTCAATGAAAACCGCTG
GTTGGAGAAAACACTGAAACGTGCGGAGAAGTGGAGATCCGAGCTGAGCATCATGATCCAGGTCAAGATT
CTGCATACCACTAAGTCTCCAGCCGTTGGTCCCAAGAAGAAAAGAAAAGTCGGTACCATGACCAACCTTT
CCGACATCATAGAGAAGGAAACAGGCAAACAGTTGGTCATCCAAGAGTCGATACTCATGCTTCCTGAAGA
AGTTGAGGAGGTCATTGGGAATAAGCCGGAAAGTGACATTCTCGTACACACTGCGTATGATGAGAGCACC
GATGAGAACGTGATGCTGCTCACGTCAGATGCCCCAGAGTACAAACCCTGGGCTCTGGTGATTCAGGACT
CTAATGGAGAGAACAAGATCAAGATGCTAGAAGGCAGGGGAAGCCTTCTGACTTGTGGGGATGTGGAAGA
AAACCCTGGTCCATCTAGAATGGTGAGCAAGGGCGAGGAGGATAACATGGCCATCATCAAGGAGTTCATG
CGCTTCAAGGTGCACATGGAGGGCTCCGTGAACGGCCACGAGTTCGAGATCGAGGGCGAGGGCGAGGGCC
GCCCCTACGAGGGCACCCAGACCGCCAAGCTGAAGGTGACCAAGGGTGGCCCCCTGCCCTTCGCCTGGGA
CATCCTGTCCCCTCAGTTCATGTACGGCTCCAAGGCCTACGTGAAGCACCCCGCCGACATCCCCGACTAC
TTGAAGCTGTCCTTCCCCGAGGGCTTCAAGTGGGAGCGCGTGATGAACTTCGAGGACGGCGGCGTGGTGA
CCGTGACCCAGGACTCCTCCCTGCAGGACGGCGAGTTCATCTACAAGGTGAAGCTGCGCGGCACCAACTT
CCCCTCCGACGGCCCCGTAATGCAGAAGAAGACCATGGGCTGGGAGGCCTCCTCCGAGCGGATGTACCCC
GAGGACGGCGCCCTGAAGGGCGAGATCAAGCAGAGGCTGAAGCTGAAGGACGGCGGCCACTACGACGCTG
AGGTCAAGACCACCTACAAGGCCAAGAAGCCCGTGCAGCTGCCCGGCGCCTACAACGTCAACATCAAGTT
GGACATCACCTCCCACAACGAGGACTACACCATCGTGGAACAGTACGAACGCGCCGAGGGCCGCCACTCC
ACCGGCGGCATGGACGAGCTGTACAAGTAAACGCGTCTGGAACAATCAACCTCTAAATTACAAAATTTGT
GAAAGATTGACTGGTATTCTTAACTATGTTGCTCCTTTTACGCTATGTGGATACGCTGCTTTAATGCCTT
TGTATCATGCTATTGCTTCCCGTATGGCTTTCATTTTCTCCTCCTTGTATAAATCCTGGTTGCTGTCTCT
TTATGAGGAGTTGTGGCCCGTTGTCAGGCAACGTGGCGTGGTGTGCACTGTGTTTGCTGACGCAACCCCC
ACTGGTTGGGGCATTGCCACCACCTGTCAGCTCCTTTCCGGGACTTTCGCTTTCCCCCTCCCTATTGCCA
CGGCGGAACTCATCGCCGCCTGCCTTGCCCGCTGCTGGACAGGGGCTCGGCTGTTGGGCACTGACAATTC
CGTGGTGTTGTCGGGGAAGCTGACGTCCTTTCCATGGCTGCTCGCCTGTGTTGCCACCTGGATTCTGCGC
GGGACGTCCTTCTGCTACGTCCCTTCGGCCCTCAATCCAGCGGACCTTCCTTCCCGCGGCCTGCTGCCGG
CTCTGCGGCCTCTTCCGCGTCTTCGCCTTCGCCCTCAGACGAGTCGGATCTCCCTTTGGGCCGCCTCCCC
GCCTGGAATTAATTCTGCAGTCGAGACCTAGAAAAACATGGAGCAATCACAAGTAGCAATACAGCAGCTA
CCAATGCTGATTGTGCCTGGCTAGAAGCACAAGAGGAGGAGGAGGTGGGTTTTCCAGTCACACCTCAGGT
ACCTTTAAGACCAATGACTTACAAGGCAGCTGTAGATCTTAGCCACTTTTTAAAAGAAAAGAGGGGACTG
GAAGGGCTAATTCACTCCCAACGAAGACAAGATCTGCTTTTTGCTTGTACTGGGTCTCTCTGGTTAGACC
AGATCTGAGCCTGGGAGCTCTCTGGCTAACTAGGGAACCCACTGCTTAAGCCTCAATAAAGCTTGCCTTG
AGTGCTTCAAGTAGTGTGTGCCCGTCTGTTGTGTGACTCTGGTAACTAGAGATCCCTCAGACCCTTTTAG
TCAGTGTGGAAAATCTCTAGCAGTAGTAGTTCATGTCATCTTATTATTCAGTATTTATAACTTGCAAAGA
AATGAATATCAGAGAGTGAGAGGCCTTGACATTCTAGCGTTTTACCGTCGACCTCTAGCTAGAGCTTGGC
GTAATCATGGTCATAGCTGTTTCCTGTGTGAAATTGTTATCCGCTCACAATTCCACACAACATACGAGCC
GGAAGCATAAAGTGTAAAGCCTGGGGTGCCTAATGAGTGAGCTAACTCACATTAATTGCGTTGCGCTCAC
TGCCCGCTTTCCAGTCGGGAAACCTGTCGTGCCAGCTGCATTAATGAATCGGCCAACGCGCGGGGAGAGG
CGGTTTGCGTATTGGGCGCTCTTCCGCTTCCTCGCTCACTGACTCGCTGCGCTCGGTCGTTCGGCTGCGG
CGAGCGGTATCAGCTCACTCAAAGGCGGTAATACGGTTATCCACAGAATCAGGGGATAACGCAGGAAAGA
ACATGTGAGCAAAAGGCCAGCAAAAGGCCAGGAACCGTAAAAAGGCCGCGTTGCTGGCGTTTTTCCATAG
GCTCCGCCCCCCTGACGAGCATCACAAAAATCGACGCTCAAGTCAGAGGTGGCGAAACCCGACAGGACTA
TAAAGATACCAGGCGTTTCCCCCTGGAAGCTCCCTCGTGCGCTCTCCTGTTCCGACCCTGCCGCTTACCG
GATACCTGTCCGCCTTTCTCCCTTCGGGAAGCGTGGCGCTTTCTCATAGCTCACGCTGTAGGTATCTCAG
TTCGGTGTAGGTCGTTCGCTCCAAGCTGGGCTGTGTGCACGAACCCCCCGTTCAGCCCGACCGCTGCGCC
TTATCCGGTAACTATCGTCTTGAGTCCAACCCGGTAAGACACGACTTATCGCCACTGGCAGCAGCCACTG
GTAACAGGATTAGCAGAGCGAGGTATGTAGGCGGTGCTACAGAGTTCTTGAAGTGGTGGCCTAACTACGG
CTACACTAGAAGAACAGTATTTGGTATCTGCGCTCTGCTGAAGCCAGTTACCTTCGGAAAAAGAGTTGGT
AGCTCTTGATCCGGCAAACAAACCACCGCTGGTAGCGGTGGTTTTTTTGTTTGCAAGCAGCAGATTACGC
GCAGAAAAAAAGGATCTCAAGAAGATCCTTTGATCTTTTCTACGGGGTCTGACGCTCAGTGGAACGAAAA
CTCACGTTAAGGGATTTTGGTCATGAGATTATCAAAAAGGATCTTCACCTAGATCCTTTTAAATTAAAAA
TGAAGTTTTAAATCAATCTAAAGTATATATGAGTAAACTTGGTCTGACAGTTACCAATGCTTAATCAGTG
AGGCACCTATCTCAGCGATCTGTCTATTTCGTTCATCCATAGTTGCCTGACTCCCCGTCGTGTAGATAAC
TACGATACGGGAGGGCTTACCATCTGGCCCCAGTGCTGCAATGATACCGCGAGACCCACGCTCACCGGCT
CCAGATTTATCAGCAATAAACCAGCCAGCCGGAAGGGCCGAGCGCAGAAGTGGTCCTGCAACTTTATCCG
CCTCCATCCAGTCTATTAATTGTTGCCGGGAAGCTAGAGTAAGTAGTTCGCCAGTTAATAGTTTGCGCAA
CGTTGTTGCCATTGCTACAGGCATCGTGGTGTCACGCTCGTCGTTTGGTATGGCTTCATTCAGCTCCGGT
TCCCAACGATCAAGGCGAGTTACATGATCCCCCATGTTGTGCAAAAAAGCGGTTAGCTCCTTCGGTCCTC
CGATCGTTGTCAGAAGTAAGTTGGCCGCAGTGTTATCACTCATGGTTATGGCAGCACTGCATAATTCTCT
TACTGTCATGCCATCCGTAAGATGCTTTTCTGTGACTGGTGAGTACTCAACCAAGTCATTCTGAGAAT
